>Addgene plasmid #1542 | L3513 | depositor full sequence | sequence record 152 | Author sequence
AAGCTTGGGCTGCAGGTCGGCTATAATAAGTTCTTGAATAAAATAATTTTCCCGACAAAACATGAGTATT
TCTTTCGAAAATAAAAGTGCAGGCTAATTAGAGATTATTCTGTAATTAACTGCATAATTTGTCACGTGCC
ATAGTTTTACATTCCACTACGTCATAGTTCTTAAAATACTAATCTCCTGAAAATAGAAGTAGGTGAAGAA
AGTTTAATTATCAGTTCTAAAATGACAATTGATCTTTGGAATATGTTCTGAAACTACCGATCATTGAACA
GATGCTATTTGAATGATATAGAATTGTATATTTGCAATTTCTGAAACGCGTTCTTAAAGGCACACAGATT
AATTCAAAAGGGTCTGGCCGCAAAAAGGTTTATGGTGGCCGATTTTGAGTTTTGTGTGTGATTGCTTTTT
CACAATCAGTGTTTTCAGGATTATGTGATGAACTAGATCTTCAAGTTTCGTTACATTTCATATGTTTTCG
GAACTCACGAAGTACATATTGGGTATTGTGCTCAAAAAATTCAGCAATCAGCTTCGCTCCGCTGACTTTA
GAACCCAAAAAAATAGTATGGCCAAACTGACTGTGTTACGATCATTTCAATTTTTCAATACATATTTAAG
ATTTCTAAGAGTAAGAAGGTCAAAAACTGTTCTGGAATACATATATATTTTTCAGGTTACAATTAGTCAA
AAAGTGCACTGAAATATACGTTTTAATTTCACGAATAACCCAATTAGTTCAATGTATTTTTGGTCAACCA
ACGTTAAAGTTTGGCTTCCAACCAATTATCATTTCTGATCAACCACAATGTTTTTTCTTTATCTGCAAGT
TAATTTTTTATTTTTATCCAGATGTTTGGCATATTTTTCAATTCTTCACTAGCGCCCACTTCTTGCACTT
CCGGCGCCCTGAATCTAATGCATCTGTTGCAAGAATTGAAAGACCAATCAACACATTGTTTTCTTCACGA
GATACTGAAGAAAATGAATAAAAACAGAGAAAAAGAGCCATGTGATTAGTGACAACTGTTGCTAACAGAT
ACCATAGCTTGGACTTGGTACGTGATGGCAACGTATGGGTCAACAAAAATGATTGCAGAGGGGGTGCAAA
ACAGTCAAGTCGAGAAAATATGAAAAACAGAAAACAAAGAACAGAAAAATGGGTTTGAGAGTCAGTATAA
TTTATAAAAGAAAAATTGTACATAGAAATTAACCATTTTTGTAGAAGAAGTTATTTTTCAAGCATCGTTA
AAAATTATTCAAAGCACCTTATTTCATATTTAATTTTAAACATGGTTAAATGAACAACACGGTGCGCAAT
CAGGAAAACTTGAAATCTGAAACTGTTGTTGTGATCTTCTTCGCAACTGTTCAGATAGCACTAGTGTAAT
GTTAAGAGTGCGCGAATATAATGGAATATAATGGATCACACCTCCTGCCATCAGGTAAACGTCTCTGTTA
TCACATATTTCCAACTATTAAATTTTTACCTTTTACAGTTTTACATTTTTTTGAAAAAAGTAACTTTTTG
TCTTCAAAATCCCTGACGAAAATATCAAATATTTTAATCGAGACTGCAGAGGAACCGATTGATGATTTGG
AAAATCCAGCTTTACCTGTGTAAGAACTGAAAAGTTTCATAACCCTAGGGTATTCCCAGTTACATTCCCC
ACTGGCTAACAATAGCACCCAGTTTTTCATCACCTTTCTTCAAATTTCTCGGCGATTTGTTAAAAACAAA
ATTTGTGTCCCTTCTCTGATATCTCTATGTCTCTAAACACAAGTTCATCGGAAAACGAAGGAGGGTAGGT
GTTGGTTGGGCTCCCGAAGTGAAAATAGAAGAGCAAGAATAGAATATTAGAGAGAGAGTGCAGAGAGGGC
GGGATAGCTCCCGGGATTCCGTTTTCTTCTTCTTTATCTTCAACGATGATGTGTGTGCGTGTTGTATAGA
TTCTGTTGCTCCCCCACAACTCGCTCCGAAGGCTCAATACAATTCAATTGATATTGGAGGAGAGCCTACC
GGAGTGGGAGGATAAGAAGAAACATAAGAAGAAGAAGAAGAAGAAGCATGCTTCTGGTTTTTGATGCTAT
GAAAACGGCACAAAAAGATGATTGAGGTCCCTTTTCAATACCTTCTCTCATCTTTCAAATCCCATTGAAA
CCTAAAACTTCTCACCACGCTTTACCATTGTTCTCCAAAAACTTATAGCAATGTCTATAACTTTTTTATC
TCTGAAAAGCAGTGTTCCATTTTTCTTTTTCCTATTTTATTTCAATTGTTTCTCACATTTCGTTTGGATT
CTTTGCTTGTCAACCAGCTTCTTCTTCCACTTTTACCGTCTAATTTTCAGGGCAGGGAGCCATCAAACCC
ACGACCACTAGATCCATCTAGAGGATCCCCGGGATTGGCCAAAGGACCCAAAGGTATGTTTCGAATGATA
CTAACATAACATAGAACATTTTCAGGAGGACCCTTGGAGGGTACCGGTAGAAAAAATGAGTAAAGGAGAA
GAACTTTTCACTGGAGTTGTCCCAATTCTTGTTGAATTAGATGGTGATGTTAATGGGCACAAATTTTCTG
TCAGTGGAGAGGGTGAAGGTGATGCAACATACGGAAAACTTACCCTTAAATTTATTTGCACTACTGGAAA
ACTACCTGTTCCATGGGTAAGTTTAAACATATATATACTAACTAACCCTGATTATTTAAATTTTCAGCCA
ACACTTGTCACTACTTTCTCACACGGCGTACAATGCTTCTCGAGATACCCAGATCATATGAAACGGCATG
ACTTTTTCAAGAGTGCCATGCCCGAAGGTTATGTACAGGAAAGAACTATATTTTTCAAAGATGACGGGAA
CTACAAGACACGTAAGTTTAAACAGTTCGGTACTAACTAACCATACATATTTAAATTTTCAGGTGCTGAA
GTCAAGTTTGAAGGTGATACCCTTGTTAATAGAATCGAGTTAAAAGGTATTGATTTTAAAGAAGATGGAA
ACATTCTTGGACACAAATTGGAATACAACTATAACTCACACAATGTATACATCATGGCAGACAAACAAAA
GAATGGAATCAAAGTTGTAAGTTTAAACATGATTTTACTAACTAACTAATCTGATTTAAATTTTCAGAAC
TTCAAAATTAGACACAACATTGAAGATGGAAGCGTTCAACTAGCAGACCATTATCAACAAAATACTCCAA
TTGGCGATGGCCCTGTCCTTTTACCAGACAACCATTACCTGTCCACACAATCTGCCCTTTCGAAAGATCC
CAACGAAAAGAGAGACCACATGGTCCTTCTTGAGTTTGTAACAGCTGCTGGGATTACACATGGCATGGAT
GAACTATACAAATAGCATTCGTAGAATTCCAACTGAGCGCCGGTCGCTACCATTACCAACTTGTCTGGTG
TCAAAAATAATAGGGGCCGCTGTCATCAGAGTAAGTTTAAACTGAGTTCTACTAACTAACGAGTAATATT
TAAATTTTCAGCATCTCGCGCCCGTGCCTCTGACTTCTAAGTCCAATTACTCTTCAACATCCCTACATGC
TCTTTCTCCCTGTGCTCCCACCCCCTATTTTTGTTATTATCAAAAAACTTCTCTTAATTTCTTTGTTTTT
TAGCTTCTTTTAAGTCACCTCTAACAATGAAATTGTGTAGATTCAAAAATAGAATTAATTCGTAATAAAA
AGTCGAAAAAAATTGTGCTCCCTCCCCCCATTAATAATAATTCTATCCCAAAATCTACACAATGTTCTGT
GTACACTTCTTATGTTTTTTACTTCTGATAAATTTTTTTGAAACATCATAGAAAAAACCGCACACAAAAT
ACCTTATCATATGTTACGTTTCAGTTTATGACCGCAATTTTTATTTCTTCGCACGTCTGGGCCTCTCATG
ACGTCAAATCATGCTCATCGTGAAAAAGTTTTGGAGTATTTTTGGAATTTTTCAATCAAGTGAAAGTTTA
TGAAATTAATTTTCCTGCTTTTGCTTTTTGGGGTTTCCCCTATTGTTTGTCAAGATTTCGAGGACGGCGT
TTTTCTTGCTAAAATCACAAGTATTGATGAGCACGATGCAAGAAAGATCGGAAGAAGGTTTGGGTTTGAG
GCTCAGTGGAAGGTGAGTAGAAGTTGATAATTTGAAAGTGGAGTAGTGTCTATGGGGTTTTTGCCTTAAA
TGACAGAATACATTCCCAATATACCAAACATAACTGTTTCCTACTAGTCGGCCGTACGGGCCCTTTCGTC
TCGCGCGTTTCGGTGATGACGGTGAAAACCTCTGACACATGCAGCTCCCGGAGACGGTCACAGCTTGTCT
GTAAGCGGATGCCGGGAGCAGACAAGCCCGTCAGGGCGCGTCAGCGGGTGTTGGCGGGTGTCGGGGCTGG
CTTAACTATGCGGCATCAGAGCAGATTGTACTGAGAGTGCACCATATGCGGTGTGAAATACCGCACAGAT
GCGTAAGGAGAAAATACCGCATCAGGCGGCCTTAAGGGCCTCGTGATACGCCTATTTTTATAGGTTAATG
TCATGATAATAATGGTTTCTTAGACGTCAGGTGGCACTTTTCGGGGAAATGTGCGCGGAACCCCTATTTG
TTTATTTTTCTAAATACATTCAAATATGTATCCGCTCATGAGACAATAACCCTGATAAATGCTTCAATAA
TATTGAAAAAGGAAGAGTATGAGTATTCAACATTTCCGTGTCGCCCTTATTCCCTTTTTTGCGGCATTTT
GCCTTCCTGTTTTTGCTCACCCAGAAACGCTGGTGAAAGTAAAAGATGCTGAAGATCAGTTGGGTGCACG
AGTGGGTTACATCGAACTGGATCTCAACAGCGGTAAGATCCTTGAGAGTTTTCGCCCCGAAGAACGTTTT
CCAATGATGAGCACTTTTAAAGTTCTGCTATGTGGCGCGGTATTATCCCGTATTGACGCCGGGCAAGAGC
AACTCGGTCGCCGCATACACTATTCTCAGAATGACTTGGTTGAGTACTCACCAGTCACAGAAAAGCATCT
TACGGATGGCATGACAGTAAGAGAATTATGCAGTGCTGCCATAACCATGAGTGATAACACTGCGGCCAAC
TTACTTCTGACAACGATCGGAGGACCGAAGGAGCTAACCGCTTTTTTGCACAACATGGGGGATCATGTAA
CTCGCCTTGATCGTTGGGAACCGGAGCTGAATGAAGCCATACCAAACGACGAGCGTGACACCACGATGCC
TGTAGCAATGGCAACAACGTTGCGCAAACTATTAACTGGCGAACTACTTACTCTAGCTTCCCGGCAACAA
TTAATAGACTGGATGGAGGCGGATAAAGTTGCAGGACCACTTCTGCGCTCGGCCCTTCCGGCTGGCTGGT
TTATTGCTGATAAATCTGGAGCCGGTGAGCGTGGGTCTCGCGGTATCATTGCAGCACTGGGGCCAGATGG
TAAGCCCTCCCGTATCGTAGTTATCTACACGACGGGGAGTCAGGCAACTATGGATGAACGAAATAGACAG
ATCGCTGAGATAGGTGCCTCACTGATTAAGCATTGGTAACTGTCAGACCAAGTTTACTCATATATACTTT
AGATTGATTTAAAACTTCATTTTTAATTTAAAAGGATCTAGGTGAAGATCCTTTTTGATAATCTCATGAC
CAAAATCCCTTAACGTGAGTTTTCGTTCCACTGAGCGTCAGACCCCGTAGAAAAGATCAAAGGATCTTCT
TGAGATCCTTTTTTTCTGCGCGTAATCTGCTGCTTGCAAACAAAAAAACCACCGCTACCAGCGGTGGTTT
GTTTGCCGGATCAAGAGCTACCAACTCTTTTTCCGAAGGTAACTGGCTTCAGCAGAGCGCAGATACCAAA
TACTGTCCTTCTAGTGTAGCCGTAGTTAGGCCACCACTTCAAGAACTCTGTAGCACCGCCTACATACCTC
GCTCTGCTAATCCTGTTACCAGTGGCTGCTGCCAGTGGCGATAAGTCGTGTCTTACCGGGTTGGACTCAA
GACGATAGTTACCGGATAAGGCGCAGCGGTCGGGCTGAACGGGGGGTTCGTGCACACAGCCCAGCTTGGA
GCGAACGACCTACACCGAACTGAGATACCTACAGCGTGAGCATTGAGAAAGCGCCACGCTTCCCGAAGGG
AGAAAGGCGGACAGGTATCCGGTAAGCGGCAGGGTCGGAACAGGAGAGCGCACGAGGGAGCTTCCAGGGG
GAAACGCCTGGTATCTTTATAGTCCTGTCGGGTTTCGCCACCTCTGACTTGAGCGTCGATTTTTGTGATG
CTCGTCAGGGGGGCGGAGCCTATGGAAAAACGCCAGCAACGCGGCCTTTTTACGGTTCCTGGCCTTTTGC
TGGCCTTTTGCTCACATGTTCTTTCCTGCGTTATCCCCTGATTCTGTGGATAACCGTATTACCGCCTTTG
AGTGAGCTGATACCGCTCGCCGCAGCCGAACGACCGAGCGCAGCGAGTCAGTGAGCGAGGAAGCGGAAGA
GCGCCCAATACGCAAACCGCCTCTCCCCGCGCGTTGGCCGATTCATTAATGCAGCTGGCACGACAGGTTT
CCCGACTGGAAAGCGGGCAGTGAGCGCAACGCAATTAATGTGAGTTAGCTCACTCATTAGGCACCCCAGG
CTTTACACTTTATGCTTCCGGCTCGTATGTTGTGTGGAATTGTGAGCGGATAACAATTTCACACAGGAAA
CAGCTATGACCATGATTACGCCAAGCTGTAAGTTTAAACATGATCTTACTAACTAACTATTCTCATTTAA
ATTTTCAGAGCTTAAAAATGGCTGAAATCACTCACAACGATGGATACGCTAACAACTTGGAAATGAAAT
Features (pLannotate 1.2.2; 12 found; start..end, strand, type, name):
   2397..2413    -  misc_feature   MCS (fragment): pUC18/19 multiple cloning site
   2509..3372    +  CDS            sg42: sg42 is a basic (constitutively fluorescent) blue fluorescent protein published in 1997, derived from Aequorea victoria.
   3990..4142    +  CDS            aex-5 (fragment): AEX5_CAEEL - Also known as kpc-3 From Caenorhabditis elegans.
   4270..4305    +  CDS            rop (fragment): Rop protein, which maintains plasmids at low copy number; rop
   4407..4506    +  misc_feature   bom (fragment): basis of mobility region from pBR322
   4604..4708    +  promoter       AmpR promoter: bla
   4709..5569    +  CDS            AmpR: β-lactamase; bla; confers resistance to ampicillin, carbenicillin, and related antibiotics
   5740..6328    +  rep_origin     ori: high-copy-number ColE1/pMB1/pBR322/pUC origin of replication
   6511..6603    +  CDS            lacI (fragment): lac repressor; lacI; The lac repressor binds to the lac operator to inhibit transcription in E. coli. This inhibition can be relieved by adding lactose or isopropyl-β-D-thiogalactopyranoside (IPTG).
   6616..6637    +  protein_bind   CAP binding site: CAP binding activates transcription in the presence of cAMP. E. coli catabolite activator protein
   6652..6682    +  promoter       lac promoter: promoter for the E. coli lac operon
   6690..6706    +  protein_bind   lac operator: The lac repressor binds to the lac operator to inhibit transcription in E. coli. This inhibition can be relieved by adding lactose or isopropyl-β-D-thiogalactopyranoside (IPTG). lac repressor encoded by lacI
