[The description below was written by a language model from this plasmid's Addgene catalogue record and pLannotate feature annotations shown in this document.]
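Description:
L3513 (miniprep designation pPD115.02) is a Caenorhabditis elegans expression vector from the 1997 Fire Lab Vector Kit, catalogued as an empty backbone of about 6.9 kb. The parental backbone is recorded as unknown, but the annotated features point to a pUC-type plasmid. These include a high-copy ColE1/pMB1 origin, a β-lactamase gene with its own promoter conferring ampicillin resistance, and remnants of the lac promoter/operator region, a pUC multiple cloning site, and short rop, bom and lacI fragments. It is propagated in standard E. coli cloning strains under ampicillin selection, and no worm selectable marker is recorded.

The module list in the tag field describes the payload in order. A myo-3 upstream segment (myo3-2341, myo3Tsa) presumably supplies the body-wall-muscle myosin promoter and transcription start region, although the automated annotation left this first ~2.4 kb unlabelled. It is followed by a GFP coding region split into N-terminal, central and C-terminal parts by synthetic introns (IVSA, IVSR, IVSS, IVST, IVSL), a design used in Fire vectors to improve expression in worms. The central segment carries the Y66H chromophore substitution, which shifts emission to blue. This agrees with the feature table calling the roughly 860 nt coding feature a blue fluorescent protein derived from Aequorea victoria. The "decoy" element is a Fire-kit module that the record does not explain. An annotated fragment matching aex-5 lies downstream of the reporter and probably reflects C. elegans 3' flanking sequence rather than an intended insert.

The record gives no specific purpose, but the parts suggest a muscle-expressed blue reporter or a starting vector for fusions and promoter swaps in transgenic worms.
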