Addgene plasmid #1542: L3513
Purpose: (Empty Backbone)
Depositing lab: Andrew Fire. Depositing organization: Carnegie Institution for Science.
Backbone
  Vector backbone: Unknown
  Backbone size (bp): 6866
  Vector type: Worm Expression
Growth in bacteria
  Bacterial resistance: Ampicillin, 100 μg/mL
  Growth temperature: 37°C
  Growth strain: DH5alpha
  Copy number: Unknown
Gene/Insert
  Gene/Insert name: None
  Tag / fusion protein: myo3-2341, myo3Tsa, IVSA, gfpN, IVSR, gfpY66H, IVSS, IVST, gfpC, IVSL, decoy
  Cloning method: Restriction Enzyme
Terms and licenses: Academic/Nonprofit Terms; Industry Terms: Not Available to Industry
Depositor comments: See Fire Lab Vector Kit Documentation 1997. Fire Lab Miniprep Number pPD115.02, Ligation number L3513.
How to cite: L3513 was a gift from Andrew Fire (Addgene plasmid # 1542 ; http://n2t.net/addgene:1542 ; RRID:Addgene_1542)
