>Addgene plasmid #1542 | L3513 | addgene partial sequence | sequence record 16682 | 1542_m13reverse
GATCTTACTAACTAACTATTCTCATTTAAATTTTCAGAGCTTAAAAATGGCTGANCCCACTCACAACGAT
GGATACGCTAACAACTTGGAAATGAAATNAGCTTGGGCTGCAGGTCGNGTATAATAAGTTCTTGAATAAA
ATAATTTTCCCGACAAAACATGAGTATTTCTTTCGAAAATAAAAGTGCAGGCTAATTAGAGATTATTCTG
TAATTAACTGCATAATTTGTCACGTGCCATAGTTTTACATTCCACTACGTCATAGTTCTTAAAATACTAA
TCTCCTGAAAATAGAAGTAGGTGAAGAAAGTTTAATTATCAGTTCTAAAATGACAATTGATCTTTGGAAT
ATGTTCTGAAACTACCGATCATTGAACAGATGCTATTTGAATGATATAGAATTGTATATTTGCAATTTCT
GAAACGCGTTCTTAAAGGCACACAGATTAATTCAAAAGGGTCTGGCCGCAAAAAGGTTTATGGTGGCCGA
TTTTGAGTTTTGTGTGTGATTGCTTTTTCACAATCAGTGTTTTCAGGATTATGTGATGAACTAGATCTTC
AAGTTTCGTTACATTTCATATGTTTTCGGAACTCACGAAGTACATATTGGGTATTGTGCTCAAAAAATTC
AGCAATCAGCTTCGCTCCGCTGACTTTAGAACCCAAAAAAATAGTATGGCCAAACTGACTGTGTTACGAT
CATTTCAATTTTTCAATACATATTTAAGATTTCTAAGAGTAAGAAGGTCAAAAACTGTTCTGGAATACAT
ATATATTTTTCAGGTTACAATTAGTCAAAAAGTGCACTGAAATATACGTTTTAATTTCNCGAATAACCCA
ATTAGTTCAATGTATTTTTGGTCAACCAACGTTAAAGNTTGGGCTTCCAACCAATTATCATTTTCTGATC
ANCCCNATGGTTTTTCCTTATCTGCAAGTTAATTTTTTATTTTTTATCCCGANGGTTGGCATATTTTTCN
ANTTCTTCCCTAGCCCCCCNCCTTCTTGNCNCTTCCGGGGCCCTGAATCNAANGNCATCNNGTTGCCAGA
ATTGGAAAGACCAANCCCCCCTTGNTTTTCCNCCCGNNGTCCTGGGGAAAANGGATAAAACCCGNNAAAA
ACGACCCCNGGNATNGGGNCCCCNGGGCCAAAAAAACCAACCTGGGNCTGGGACCCCNGGNCCCNTNNGG
GCCNNAAAANGATGCCNNGGGGGCCAACCTCCCNCCGNAAATTGNAACCCAACCCGGCCCAAANGGGGTG
NNGCCCTNNTTTAAAAAAATGGCCNAAANNCCTTTGGGAAANANTTTCCCCNNCAAAATTCCCCCCCTTT
CTTTNTNCNGTTTAAACCCGNCCCNNAAAAAAANAAGGNGGCCCCCCCCCCCCCCGGNNAANCCCANNAA
AAACCCCC
